Addgene plasmid #167134: pBJ5
Purpose: A gentamycin resistant plasmid for Tn7-mediated chromosomal integration of Photorhabdus luminescens luxCDABE operon with Pfrr promoter
Depositing lab: Akira Mine. Depositing organization: Ritsumeikan University. Publication: A versatile Tn7 transposon-based bioluminescence tagging tool for quantitative and spatial detection of bacteria in plants. Matsumoto A, Schluter T, Melkonian K, Takeda A, Nakagami H, Mine A. Plant Commun. 2021 Jul 20;3(1):100227. doi: 10.1016/j.xplc.2021.100227. eCollection 2022 Jan 10. PubMed 35059625.
Backbone
  Vector backbone: pBBRMCS-5
  Backbone manufacturer: Kenneth M. Peterson
  Vector type: Bacterial Expression, Luciferase
Growth in bacteria
  Bacterial resistance: Gentamicin, 10 μg/mL
  Growth temperature: 37°C
  Growth strain: DH5alpha
  Copy number: Unknown
Gene/Insert
  Gene/Insert name: luxCDABE
  Species: Photorhabdus luminescens
  Insert size (bp): 7600
  Promoter: Frr promoter
  Cloning method: Gibson Cloning
  Sequencing primers: 5′ GACAATATTATGCAACCGTA
Resource information
  A portion of this plasmid was derived from a plasmid made by: tnsABCD and luxCDABE genes were amplified from pBEN276 (Addgene plasmid #69150).
Terms and licenses: Academic/Nonprofit Terms; Industry Terms: Not Available to Industry
How to cite: pBJ5 was a gift from Akira Mine (Addgene plasmid # 167134 ; http://n2t.net/addgene:167134 ; RRID:Addgene_167134)
