[The description below was written by a language model from this plasmid's Addgene catalogue record and pLannotate feature annotations shown in this document.]
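Description:
pBJ5 is a large (about 23.4 kb) broad-host-range bacterial plasmid built on the pBBR1MCS-5 backbone and designed to place a constitutive bioluminescence reporter into bacterial chromosomes by Tn7 transposition. It is propagated in E. coli under gentamicin selection, conferred by the aacC1 gentamicin acetyltransferase gene driven by the class 1 integron Pc promoter. Replication relies on the pBBR1 oriV and its Rep protein. The feature table also detects an IncP oriV together with trfA, so a second broad-host-range replication module appears to be present. Short fragments of lacZα, CmR, TcR, lamB, and phage T3, T7 and SP6 promoters are remnants of the parental vectors.

The payload has two parts. Between the Tn7L and Tn7R ends lies a mini-Tn7 element carrying the Photorhabdus luminescens luxCDABE operon. luxA and luxB encode the luciferase subunits, and luxC, luxD and luxE form the fatty acid reductase complex that makes the aldehyde substrate, so light is produced without added substrate. The catalogue entry states that the operon is driven by the Frr promoter. This promoter is not annotated in the feature table, but an unannotated gap upstream of luxC could accommodate it. Outside the transposon ends, tnsA, tnsB, tnsC and tnsD (plus a tnsE fragment) sit downstream of an araC/araBAD promoter cassette and are followed by rrnB terminators. They supply the transposition machinery that directs high-frequency insertion at the chromosomal attTn7 site. The gentamicin marker lies outside the mini-Tn7 and should not be co-integrated. The transposase and lux genes were derived from pBEN276. The associated work uses the construct to tag bacteria for quantitative and spatial detection in plants.
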