Features (pLannotate 1.2.2; 46 found; start..end, strand, type, name):
     26..191     +  mobile_element Tn7L: mini-Tn7 element (left end of the Tn7 transposon) Tn7
    296..985     -  CDS            lamB (fragment): LAMB_ECOLI - Also known as malB. Experimental evidence at protein level: Swiss-Prot protein existence level 1. Involved in the transport of maltose and maltodextrins (PubMed:3301537, PubMed:2832377, PubMed:11742115, PubMed:7824948, PubMed:8805519, PubMed:9299337). Indispensable for translocation of maltodextrins (alpha 1-4 linked polyglucosyls) containing more than three glucosyl moieties. A hydrophobic path ('greasy slide') of aromatic residues serves to guide and select the sugars for transport through the channel (PubMed:7824948, PubMed:8805519, PubMed:9299337, PubMed:11742115). Also acts a
    986..1024    +  CDS            lacI (fragment): lac repressor; lacI; The lac repressor binds to the lac operator to inhibit transcription in E. coli. This inhibition can be relieved by adding lactose or isopropyl-β-D-thiogalactopyranoside (IPTG).
   1037..1058    +  protein_bind   CAP binding site: CAP binding activates transcription in the presence of cAMP. E. coli catabolite activator protein
   1073..1103    +  promoter       lac promoter: promoter for the E. coli lac operon
   1107..1129    +  protein_bind   lac operator (fragment): The lac repressor binds to the lac operator to inhibit transcription in E. coli. This inhibition can be relieved by adding lactose or isopropyl-β-D-thiogalactopyranoside (IPTG). lac repressor encoded by lacI
   1169..1187    +  promoter       SP6 promoter: promoter for bacteriophage SP6 RNA polymerase
   1300..2388    -  CDS            luxE: LUXE_ALIFS - Protein inferred from homology: Swiss-Prot protein existence level 3. Acyl-protein synthetase activates tetradecanoic acid. It is a component of the fatty acid reductase complex responsible for converting tetradecanoic acid to the aldehyde which serves as substrate in the luciferase-catalyzed reaction. From Aliivibrio fischeri (Vibrio fischeri).
   2456..3427    -  CDS            luxB: LUXB1_PHOLU - Experimental evidence at protein level: Swiss-Prot protein existence level 1. Light-emitting reaction in luminous bacteria. The specific role of the beta subunit is unknown, but it is absolutely required for bioluminescence activity. From Photorhabdus luminescens (Xenorhabdus luminescens).
   3448..4524    -  CDS            luxA: LUXA1_PHOLU - Experimental evidence at protein level: Swiss-Prot protein existence level 1. Light-emitting reaction in luminous bacteria. From Photorhabdus luminescens (Xenorhabdus luminescens).
   4704..5624    -  CDS            luxD: LUXD1_PHOLU - Experimental evidence at protein level: Swiss-Prot protein existence level 1. Acyl transferase is part of the fatty acid reductase system required for aldehyde biosynthesis; it produces fatty acids for the luminescent reaction. From Photorhabdus luminescens (Xenorhabdus luminescens).
   5640..7079    -  CDS            luxC: LUXC_PHOLL - Protein inferred from homology: Swiss-Prot protein existence level 3. LuxC is the fatty acid reductase enzyme responsible for synthesis of the aldehyde substrate for the luminescent reaction catalyzed by luciferase. From Photorhabdus laumondii subsp. laumondii (strain DSM 15139 / CIP 105565 / TT01).
   7491..7689    +  mobile_element Tn7R (fragment): mini-Tn7 element (right end of the Tn7 transposon) Tn7
   7727..7745    +  promoter       tet promoter (fragment): E. coli promoter for tetracycline efflux protein gene
   7835..8713    -  CDS            araC: L-arabinose regulatory protein; araC
   8740..9024    +  promoter       araBAD promoter: araBAD; promoter of the L-arabinose operon of E. coli; the araC regulatory gene is transcribed in the opposite direction (Guzman et al., 1995)
   9045..9063    +  misc_feature   MCS (fragment): pUC18/19 multiple cloning site
   9142..9960    +  CDS            tnsA: TNSA_ECOLX - Experimental evidence at protein level: Swiss-Prot protein existence level 1. Required for Tn7 transposition. Forms the transposase, together with TnsB. TnsA executes the 5'-DNA strand breakage reaction. TnsABC and TnsD promote high-frequency insertion of Tn7 into a specific target site known as ATT-Tn7 whereas TnsABC and TnsD promote low- frequency insertion into many different sites. From Escherichia coli.
   9950..12055   +  CDS            tnsB: TNSB_ECOLX - Experimental evidence at protein level: Swiss-Prot protein existence level 1. Sequence-specific, DNA-binding protein required for Tn7 transposition. Recognizes sequences necessary for recombination at both left and right ends of Tn7 and, together with TnsA, forms the transposase. TnsB executes the 5'-DNA strand breakage and joining reactions. From Escherichia coli.
  12055..13719   +  CDS            tnsC: TNSC_ECOLX - Experimental evidence at protein level: Swiss-Prot protein existence level 1. TnsABC + TnsD promote high-frequency insertion of Tn7 into a specific target site known as att-Tn7 whereas TnsABC + TnsE promote low-frequency insertion into many different sites. From Escherichia coli.
  13725..15248   +  CDS            tnsD: TNSD_ECOLX - Protein predicted: Swiss-Prot protein existence level 4. TnsABC + TnsD promote high-frequency insertion of Tn7 into a specific target site known as att-Tn7 whereas TnsABC + TnsE promote low-frequency insertion into many different sites. From Escherichia coli.
  15255..15644   +  CDS            tnsE (fragment): TNSE_ECOLX - Experimental evidence at protein level: Swiss-Prot protein existence level 1. TnsABC + TnsD promote high-frequency insertion of Tn7 into a specific target site known as att-Tn7 whereas TnsABC + TnsE promote low-frequency insertion into many different sites. From Escherichia coli.
  15645..15682   +  misc_feature   MCS (fragment): pUC18/19 multiple cloning site
  15766..15881   +  ncRNA          5S rRNA: Accession: RF00001 - 5S ribosomal RNA
  15885..15971   +  terminator     rrnB T1 terminator: Escherichia coli rrnB; transcription terminator T1 from the E. coli rrnB gene
  16063..16090   +  terminator     rrnB T2 terminator: transcription terminator T2 from the E. coli rrnB gene
  16109..16147   +  promoter       AmpR promoter (fragment): bla
  16171..16189   -  promoter       T3 promoter: promoter for bacteriophage T3 RNA polymerase
  16232..16254   -  protein_bind   lac operator (fragment): The lac repressor binds to the lac operator to inhibit transcription in E. coli. This inhibition can be relieved by adding lactose or isopropyl-β-D-thiogalactopyranoside (IPTG). lac repressor encoded by lacI
  16258..16288   -  promoter       lac promoter: promoter for the E. coli lac operon
  16303..16324   -  protein_bind   CAP binding site: CAP binding activates transcription in the presence of cAMP. E. coli catabolite activator protein
  16337..16429   -  CDS            lacI (fragment): lac repressor; lacI; The lac repressor binds to the lac operator to inhibit transcription in E. coli. This inhibition can be relieved by adding lactose or isopropyl-β-D-thiogalactopyranoside (IPTG).
  16440..16556   -  CDS            CmR (fragment): chloramphenicol acetyltransferase; cat; confers resistance to chloramphenicol
  16594..16622   +  promoter       Pc promoter: intI1 (promoter lies within the coding sequence); class 1 integron promoter
  16811..17344   +  CDS            GmR: gentamycin acetyltransferase; aacC1; confers resistance to gentamycin
  18626..19397   +  rep_origin     pBBR1 oriV: replication origin of the broad-host-range plasmid pBBR1 from Bordetella bronchiseptica; requires the pBBR1 Rep protein for replication
  19398..20060   +  CDS            pBBR1 Rep: replication protein for the broad-host-range plasmid pBBR1 from Bordetella bronchiseptica
  20121..20190   +  CDS            TcR (fragment): tetracycline efflux protein; tet; confers resistance to tetracycline
  20272..20803   +  rep_origin     oriV: incP origin of replication
  20867..21145   +  CDS            klaC (fragment): KLAC_ECOLX - Also known as telB. Protein predicted: Swiss-Prot protein existence level 4. Belongs to the kla operon, which is associated with cryptic tellurite resistance, and IncW plasmid fertility inhibition. From Escherichia coli.
  21165..21488   +  CDS            tnpA (fragment): TN5P_ECOLX - Also known as tnp. Experimental evidence at protein level: Swiss-Prot protein existence level 1. Mediates transposition of transposon Tn5 by a 'cut and paste' mechanism. First, the monomeric transposase binds the 19 bp inverted DNA repeats flanking the transposon. Then, dimerization of the DNA- bound transposase creates a synaptic DNA complex. After nicking of the first DNA strand, excision of the transposon proceeds through a series of intermediates. The transposase then mediates the insertion of the transposon at a new site by strand transfer. The activity of the wild- type tran
  21532..22677   +  CDS            trfA: trans-acting replication protein that binds to and activates oriV
  23040..23071   -  CDS            CmR (fragment): chloramphenicol acetyltransferase confers resistance to chloramphenicol
  23071..23148   +  rep_origin     M13 ori (fragment): M13 bacteriophage origin of replication; arrow indicates direction of (+) strand synthesis
  23152..23307   -  CDS            lacZα (fragment): LacZα fragment of β-galactosidase; lacZ fragment
  23315..23333   +  promoter       T7 promoter: promoter for bacteriophage T7 RNA polymerase
>Addgene plasmid #167134 | pBJ5 | addgene full sequence | sequence record 330484 | Addgene NGS Result
TCTGGAAGAAATAGCGCTTTCAGCCTGTGGGCGGACAAAATAGTTGGGAACTGGGAGGGGTGGAAATGGA
GTTTTTAAGGATTATTTAGGGAAGAGTGACAAAATAGATGGGAACTGGGTGTAGCGTCGTAAGCTAATAC
GAAAATTAAAAATGACAAAATAGTTTGGAACTAGATTTCACTTATCTGGTTGGTCGACACTAGTATTACC
CTGTTATCCCTAGATTTAAATGATATCGGATCCTAGTAAGCCACGTTTTAATTAATCAGATCCCTCAATA
GCGGCCGCAAGCTTACCACCAGATTTCCATCTGGGCACCGAAGGTCCACTCGTCGCTGTCGCCACGACCG
AAGCTGCCGCCGTTGAAATCAGCAGGAACGGCTTTGCCGAAGTTCGCGTTGTTATCAGCGTTACCGGTGT
AGTCGTAACCCCATTTCTCATCCCACTTGGCGTAGGTTGCGAAGACACGAATAGCCGGGCGTGACCAGAT
GCTGTCGCCAGCCTGCCATTGTTGTGCGAGGGTAATTTTGTACTGATTGTTCTTGTCGCCGGTGCGCTGG
GATTCGACGTTGTCGTAGCCGATTTCCATCACGGTGCTCATGATTGGCGTCCACTTGTACATCGGGCGAA
TACCGACGGTCCACCACTTGGTGCCGTTGTCGTTATCCCAGTTGATATCCTGGTACATACCCACGTACAT
CATGTCCCAGTTGTCGCCCATGGAGATCGCACCGTGGTCGAGGATACGCAGCATGTGACCGTTGTTGTTG
ATATTGTAGGCAAATTTTTCGTTATCAAATGCAACGCCAGAACCCTGCGACAGCCCTTTACCCTGCGAGG
TCATCGAGTCAGTAGCGTACTGAACAACAAACTTGTTAAAGCCCTTCAGGACACTCTGAGTATGTTCAGC
AGTGAATAACCAGCCGTCTTTCGATGCGCCATCAACCAGACGATAGTTATCACGCAAGTTGGCACGACCG
TAGTCCTGGCACGACAGGTTTCCCGACTGGAAAGCGGGCAGTGAGCGCAACGCAATTAATGTGAGTTAGC
TCACTCATTAGGCACCCCAGGCTTTACACTTTATGCTTCCGGCTCGTATGTTGTGTGGAATTGTGAGCGG
ATAACAATTTCACACAGGAAACAGCTATGACCATGATTACGCCAAGCTATTTAGGTGACACTATAGAATA
CTCAAGCTATGCATCAAGCTTGGTACCGAGCTCGGATCCGAATTCACTCCCTTGCCATCGCGATGCATCT
TAAAATCCATAGAGTATATCAACTATTAAATGCTTGGTTTAAGCTTAAAGCACACCCTTTCTGTGCCCTC
GTATTGGCGCGACGTAAAATCTCAACAAGTACACCAGGATATTGACCATATTCTCTGCTCATTATCCCGA
CATCATCGGTAACAATAAATGCCGGATAACTCGTTGATGACGCATCCATATAACTCATCAAACCCGGCAT
TCCATCAGGTACAGGTTTCAATGTTTCAGGATCAAGTGCTCGCGCATATACCCACGGCGGAACACGTTTA
CGTTGCATTTCATCCTCAAAGAAACAAGTGTTGAGTTCAACTTGATTAAATATATCGCGGATTTGACTAA
TATTATTGAGGTTGAACGTGTCGAATAAAAGATGATTGAAATCATCGCGTTTTAGGGACTCTTTTTCATA
ACTTTTCCAGCCGCCCCCCGTTATGATATAAAGGTTTTTATCCCCATAAAATGAGATATTTTTATCTTTC
ATATACTGGCAGAGCAAATAAATAAAGTATGGTGAGCCGATAAGACAAATATCTTTTCCTTGATTTTTTA
TTCGCTCAAGGCTATTCAATGTCTTAACAAAATCTATTCGTTCTTCCATTACGGTAAATGTCGTGGGATA
TAATAATTCTACCAAGCTCATAACATATTTAAACCAAATGTTATGAGCATTAAATCTATCTGGCCCTAAG
TTGACCAACTCTATTTGATGATCAAACCAACTACCAACATATTTCATGCCATAACTCACAGAGCCTAAGA
GTCTCTCAATACTTAGTCTGTTACGCGCCACCTGACTTTTTAAACCACTCGTGCCGCTGCTGGTAAACCA
ACTTTCAATCTCGTTCTCCTGAGAAGTTAATAAGCGAGTAAACTTAAAAACTGATGTTGGGAATACAGGT
ATGTCATCAATTTCCGTAATATTGTCGTCTACTTTGTGTACCTGACAGTAGTGACGGTATTCTTGACAAT
GTTTATAGTGATTACGAAATGCATCAAGAACAAATTTGTTTCTGATTTTTTCCTGTTCATCGTAAGACCA
AGCTAATGGATCGCTGGAAAAAATCAAATCATCAATTTCTGAGCTTGCTATGATCTCTTGTTTATCAACA
TATGAAGTCATACCTGTTTTACCCCTCCAAATAATTTAGAGAATATGGCAGCGTTGCTGCCATATTCTTT
TACTACATGTGGTACTTTTTAATATTATCATTAACAATATTGATTACGTTTTTTTGGTGCATCAAGTCAT
TCATTGGTTCAAAAGATAACAATACACTTTTTGCACCGCACTTTTCAATTGCCAGCTTAGCCGCAGCTAT
ACATTCCGTATAATCTCCGACAGCGTTTTCTGTGATTATCTCTTCAAGTTTATTTTCGAGATTTTCATTA
GGATACATTTCAAGAACATAATCACGGATAAATGCACGCGTCTCTTGTTTAGCTTTGTGACTATCTTCGT
TATAGTTAACCAATACCATTAACTGATGATCTATCGCTGATAAGTCAATACCATATTTATCAGCAACGGC
TTTATACCTTTCAGCATATTCATATCTAACATCATTGGAGTCATCCCACTTAAAGATGAGAGGAATGCCT
TTTTTAGCCGCCCACTCAACAATATGATGACTGGTTGCTGTGACATATCTCCGAGGCCCGCCTTGGGTAT
AAGCGTGGGGGTTTACCGATATTTTAGGGAAACTATAAAAATCATTATCGGGATTACAATAGCCTGTTGT
TAAAGCATCGTTAATGATTTCATAACACTCTTCAAATAGTTGCTGTTGATATTCAACAGGGCGATTAAAA
AGACGCATTTCATCTTTTTTTTCACAATCACTAAACCCTAAAATAAATCTCCCTTCGCTTAATTGATCCA
ATAAGCAAGCCTCCTCCGCTATTCGGACAGGATGATGAGTTGTAATGATGTGATTCAATGAGCCAATTTT
AATTTTTTCTGTTAAACCGAGCAAAAAACCAGAAACAGTCAGAGGAGCACCGACAACACCATTACCTGAA
AAATGATTTTCATACACCAAAATCTGTTCAAAATTCAACTTATCAACATACTCTGTTATTTCCTGCATGC
GAACTATACTTTGTTCTTGAACAGTTGTTGAATTGATGAAGTTAAGGAAGAACAATCCAAATTTCATTTC
TTTTTCCTTAGCTACTATAATAGCGAACGTTGTTTTTCTTTAAGAAACGGCATGACATCAGACTGGAAGA
GCTTCATGGAAGCAATAATTTCGTCTACTGTTCCATTCGCTTCAAACCCACAACAGATATTTGATATTCC
CGTGGCATCAATGTCTTTTTGAATTATGTCAATGCATTCCTGCGGGGTTCCCACGGGATTGATTTCGTAA
CTGTAATCAATGCGGCGATTAGTATCTCTATGTCCCTTTAATACAAAGTCACGCCACTGCCCTTTATTGA
AATCATAACCTCTTGTTTTGTCTGAATCATCAAAAATGGTCGTGGCATTCACATAAGAATCATACCAATG
CCCTAGAAAATCCCGACAAATCTCTTGCGCTTTATTTGAGTCATAATTTACAGATGTTATATATGATAAG
CAATGGTCGATATTATGAATATCGTGCCCATATTCTTGAGCCACCTCGTTATAAAGCTCAAGCTGTGCTT
TCTTTTCGTTAGTATTTATAATCCAACTTAATATCATCGGTAAACCAAATTGAGCGGCCCATTCAGTTGT
CGAGGCTGATTCAGCAACCACATAAACAGGGGCTCCACCTTTACTATATGCTGTCGGGTTTACTTTTACC
TTATGGAACTTGATATGTTCATTATCAGCTTCCATATATCCCTCTGTCATGCCATTTTTTATCAACCCGT
ACCAGCACTCCGTTAAAGCGCGACTGTTATTCATATCCGTGCCAAATACGCGAAAGTCTTTATTGTAAAG
CCCCCGACAAATACCAAACCGAAATCGTCCTTTTGACATTTGATCCAATAAATTCACATCTTCAAGTTGG
CGCACTGGATGAGCGGTGGGAAGAACAATAGCCGCAGTCCCTACATTCAATTTTTTGGTTGCACCAAGTA
AATATGCAGCAGCGACATAAGGGTTACCAAGCAAACCAAACTCCGTGAAATGATGCTCCAGTAACCATAC
AGTATCAAAACCACACTCCTCAGAAATACGACCTAATTTAACCAAACGTTTCATTACTTCTGTTTGAGAA
AATTGGGGGGGTTGGTATGTAAGCAAAAAGTTTCCAAATTTCATAGAGAGCCCTTATATTTGAGTGATAG
AATTAACTATACCCGTTATCTTTCAAGTTGCTTCTTTGTTGGCTGCACTCACTCACCCCGGTCACATAGT
TTGCTATGCTCCCGGGATTCGCTCCCTTGCCGTCGCGATCCATCTTGAAATCTATAGGGTAATATCTATC
CCAATAGGTTTTAAGACAGCGAAATCGCTTGATTTTCAATCTCAATTTTCATTCGACGTTCATTGACTGT
CGCAATAGTTAGATGTTCGAATGATGGTTCAATAATATCAACATCAATATCCAGACGATCATTATCCATC
GCGATAGCAGCCTTCGTAACCGATTGATAAAAATTGCGCAGGACCACTAAGTTTTCACCCAAGTCATGCG
AACTCCCTAGCAAAGAATATATCTTGCATCGATTACTACGAATATTTGATAACAATGTGATAACTTCATC
TTGCTTTACCCAATTGTCGTTATTTGCAGTAAAAGCAATAAACGGTATATCAAGATACATCATGCTATTG
ATTGTAGAAGTTAAATCTTCCCAGCCAAAATCAAGGCAATCTCTCGCAAAGACTTCAGCACCCAATTTAT
GGCCTTCAAAATCCAAATTATTCGGCAATTCATTAATGGGTAAACTGAGATAATCAAATCCTAAAGCTCT
TTCAAGCGTATATCTTAAGTTAACAACACCGACTGCGGTGATTAAAAATGAAACATTAATTTCAGATAGA
CTTGCATAAACTATCCGTGCAGATAAGCTTGAAGCCAAAATACCACGGTTATTTATTTTTCGTGTATTTA
ACCAATCAACCACGGCTAATAGGCTCTGTTTTCCTATAGACATTGTAAATTCATCAATTGTCCCTGAACT
CAACCCAACGTGGTGAAGTGAATCATAGCGAATCACATGAAACCCATTCCGCGATAAATATTCCGCTAAA
CCAGCAAAATGATCCATCCTTCGGGCAAAACCCGACGCAATAATAATGGTATTCTTTCTCTTTGGGCTGT
TTTCTTCTGGCAGCGTTTCCCAAACATGAATTTTTTTATTTCCTTCAACACAAAGAACATGGTCGATGGT
TTTATATTTGGATTTATTTTCCATACTTTTTACCTATTACGGGACAAATACAAGGAACTTATCTTCTTCC
AGGAATCGAGTCTGTTCTATTTCAACCGCAACATCCTTAGCAGTATAATGAGATGGCCTCTCATGAGAAA
TATATGTCACTAATCGTTGTAACGGCCTCATTCCGTCATGAGATCCACCAACTCGAAATATATTATTCAT
TCCTGCTTCTACAATCCTTTCCGCACCTCTTAATGCCAACGCATCTCGATACTTAAATGCGGATTCCCAA
GGAAAAATAGATATGGTTTGTGTCTTATTTTTTTGAACATAAGGCAATACTTGCTCAATATTATCGACGT
GATGAAGATACACACATCTGCCAAGTGGTTGATTAAATTCCACACCCGCATTTGACTCAATAATCATCCA
ACGTTGATGAACATCCACCTCTACTTTTAATCCAGCAAATAAGCTCTCTTTTTGGACTAAAGAATAGGCC
GCCTTTTCATCAAAATCTTTTTTGGCGTTTGGTAATATATGCGCATATAGATTAAGTTTTTCTATCAACG
CTAACTTAAATTCCTCATACTGATTTCCCATGTAATATATGTTTTGGGCAGAAAAACAAGCGCGCTGATC
GTAAAAACAAATATCATGAGCCGCACCGGTAGCTGCTGACGTTAAATCAACTGGATTATCAATAATGCAA
AAACTCTTTTTAGAGCCAAATTTAATCACGTCAGCATAGGGTGGTGCATGTTCTACAGCCCAATTAATCG
CATCTTCCCCTCCCCAAGCGACAATAACATCCATATGTTGCATAATTTCTTTTGCGAGTGATGTATCACC
TTGGTGTGGCCAATATACAACAGACAAAGAGCGCGTTATCGGATGATTAGGGTCTACATCGATAAAGCTT
AACGCTAATGCATTAGCGGTAAAGGGATCGGTTGACGATGTTTTTATAATACACTGATTCTTGGTTAAAA
TTGCGCGTAATATAGACATGATCCCAGATAATGGAACATTACCTGCCAACAGATGTATAGACTTACCTTT
CGGAAAAGCCTTAATATAACTTTCATCCTGAGGTAGCCATTCATCCATGATATGGCGAGAACCAAGTTCA
TTTTCTACAACATCATAAAGGCCACCTTTAGAACATAAAATCATAGATATCCAGTTGGCCTCTAACTTGG
CCATTGCTTCTGAATATCCCATATATTTTTTTAAATCACGAATGTATGTCCTGCGCCTTGAATATTCTTC
ATTTTTCCATCTTTGCCCTACCGTATAGAGAAAATTGACAATATTATGCAACCGTAATTTATTATTTTCA
TTATAATCAATAATGTTTTTTACATGAGAATTATTCAATATTGGCAGGTAAACACTATTATCACCAAAAT
TAATGGATTGCACTAAATCATCACTTTCGGGAAAAATTTCAACCTGGCCGTTAATAATGAATGAAATTTT
TTTAGTCATATTAGCCATCCATTTAATGGGGTAACTTCAACTTAAGTTATTGTTTAATCATCTTGCAAAC
TGGTTGTACCTCGAGGTTACGAATCCTTGAAAACTTGTCTCAGTCAGACCAGACAGTCACACACAGTGGA
AGTGTGCTAAGTATAGCCCTGATTAAACATATTACGGGTAATCGTCTGGATTATTAGGCTATTTTATTTG
CCATTTTGGCCCCGGGCAGTGCTCGCCATCCTCACGCACTTGTGTACGCTCCGGTTGCTGCGCGCTGGCC
GTGACCAAACTGCCTGCAACAATAACGCCTTATAACCAGACTTACGCCCCCGCGATACTTACGCGGAATC
TTACCCTTATTTATCCATCACGGGAAGAATTCCTCGAGCACCTAGGAGGCGCGCCACGGCCGCGTCGACC
CCACGCCCCTCTTTAATACGACGGGCAATTTGCACTTCAGAAAATGAAGAGTTTGCTTTAGCCATAACAA
AAGTCCAGTATGCTTTTTCACAGCATAACTGGACTGATTTCAGTTTACAACTATTCTGTCTAGTTTAAGA
CTTTATTGTCATAGTTTAGATCTATTTTGTTCAGTTTAAGACTTTATTGTCCGCCCACAGGCCACGATGC
GTCCGGCGTAGAGGATCTGCTCATGTTTGACAGCTTATCATCGATGCATAATGTGCCTGTCAAATGGACG
AAGCAGGGATTCTGCAAACCCTATGCTACTCCGTCAAGCCGTCAATTGTCTGATTCGTTACCAATTATGA
CAACTTGACGGCTACATCATTCACTTTTTCTTCACAACCGGCACGGAACTCGCTCGGGCTGGCCCCGGTG
CATTTTTTAAATACCCGCGAGAAATAGAGTTGATCGTCAAAACCAACATTGCGACCGACGGTGGCGATAG
GCATCCGGGTGGTGCTCAAAAGCAGCTTCGCCTGGCTGATACGTTGGTCCTCGCGCCAGCTTAAGACGCT
AATCCCTAACTGCTGGCGGAAAAGATGTGACAGACGCGACGGCGACAAGCAAACATGCTGTGCGACGCTG
GCGATATCAAAATTGCTGTCTGCCAGGTGATCGCTGATGTACTGACAAGCCTCGCGTACCCGATTATCCA
TCGGTGGATGGAGCGACTCGTTAATCGCTTCCATGCGCCGCAGTAACAATTGCTCAAGCAGATTTATCGC
CAGCAGCTCCGAATAGCGCCCTTCCCCTTGCCCGGCGTTAATGATTTGCCCAAACAGGTCGCTGAAATGC
GGCTGGTGCGCTTCATCCGGGCGAAAGAACCCCGTATTGGCAAATATTGACGGCCAGTTAAGCCATTCAT
GCCAGTAGGCGCGCGGACGAAAGTAAACCCACTGGTGATACCATTCGCGAGCCTCCGGATGACGACCGTA
GTGATGAATCTCTCCTGGCGGGAACAGCAAAATATCACCCGGTCGGCAAACAAATTCTCGTCCCTGATTT
TTCACCACCCCCTGACCGCGAATGGTGAGATTGAGAATATAACCTTTCATTCCCAGCGGTCGGTCGATAA
AAAAATCGAGATAACCGTTGGCCTCAATCGGCGTTAAACCCGCCACCAGATGGGCATTAAACGAGTATCC
CGGCAGCAGGGGATCATTTTGCGCTTCAGCCATACTTTTCATACTCCCGCCATTCAGAGAAGAAACCAAT
TGTCCATATTGCATCAGACATTGCCGTCACTGCGTCTTTTACTGGCTCTTCTCGCTAACCAAACCGGTAA
CCCCGCTTATTAAAAGCATTCTGTAACAAAGCGGGACCAAAGCCATGACAAAAACGCGTAACAAAAGTGT
CTATAATCACGGCAGAAAAGTCCACATTGATTATTTGCACGGCGTCACACTTTGCTATGCCATAGCATTT
TTATCCATAAGATTAGCGGATCCTACCTGACGCTTTTTATCGCAACTCTCTACTGTTTCTCCATACCCGT
TTTTTTGGGCTAGCGAATTCGAGCTCGGTACCCAAGTCTTAAACTAGACAGAATAGTTGTAAACTGAAAT
CAGTCCAGTTATGCTGTGAAAAAGCATACTGGACTTTTGTTATGGCTAAAGCAAACTCTTCATTTTCTGA
AGTGCAAATTGCCCGTCGTATTAAAGAGGGGCGTGGCCAAGGGCATGGTAAAGACTATATTCCATGGCTA
ACAGTACAAGAAGTTCCTTCTTCAGGTCGTTCCCACCGTATTTATTCTCATAAGACGGGACGAGTCCATC
ATTTGCTATCTGACTTAGAGCTTGCTGTTTTTCTCAGTCTTGAGTGGGAGAGCAGCGTGCTAGATATACG
CGAGCAGTTCCCCTTATTACCTAGTGATACCAGGCAGATTGCAATAGATAGTGGTATTAAGCATCCTGTT
ATTCGTGGTGTAGATCAGGTTATGTCTACTGATTTTTTAGTGGACTGCAAAGATGGTCCTTTTGAGCAGT
TTGCTATTCAAGTCAAACCTGCAGCAGCCTTACAAGACGAGCGTACCTTAGAAAAACTAGAACTAGAGCG
TCGCTATTGGCAGCAAAAGCAAATTCCTTGGTTCATTTTTACTGATAAAGAAATAAATCCCGTAGTAAAA
GAAAATATTGAATGGCTTTATTCAGTGAAAACAGAAGAAGTTTCTGCGGAGCTTTTAGCACAACTATCCC
CATTGGCCCATATCCTGCAAGAAAAAGGAGATGAAAACATTATCAATGTCTGTAAGCAGGTTGATATTGC
TTATGATTTGGAGTTAGGCAAAACATTGAGTGAGATACGAGCCTTAACCGCAAATGGTTTTATTAAGTTC
AATATTTATAAGTCTTTCAGGGCAAATAAGTGTGCAGATCTCTGTATTAGCCAAGTAGTGAATATGGAGG
AGTTGCGCTATGTGGCAAATTAATGAGGTTGTGCTATTTGATAATGATCCGTATCGCATTTTGGCTATAG
AGGATGGCCAAGTTGTCTGGATGCAAATAAGCGCTGATAAAGGAGTTCCACAAGCTAGGGCTGAGTTGTT
GCTAATGCAGTATTTAGATGAAGGCCGCTTAGTTAGAACTGATGACCCTTATGTACATCTTGATTTAGAA
GAGCCGTCTGTAGATTCTGTCAGCTTCCAGAAGCGCGAGGAGGATTATCGAAAAATTCTTCCTATTATTA
ATAGTAAGGATCGTTTCGACCCTAAAGTCAGAAGCGAACTCGTTGAGCATGTGGTCCAAGAACATAAGGT
TACTAAGGCTACAGTTTATAAGTTGTTACGCCGTTACTGGCAGCGTGGTCAAACGCCTAATGCATTAATT
CCTGACTACAAAAACAGCGGTGCACCAGGGGAAAGACGTTCAGCGACAGGAACAGCAAAGATTGGCCGAG
CCAGAGAATATGGTAAGGGTGAAGGAACCAAGGTAACGCCCGAGATTGAACGCCTTTTTAGGTTGACCAT
AGAAAAGCACCTGTTAAATCAAAAAGGTACAAAGACCACCGTTGCCTATAGACGATTTGTGGACTTGTTT
GCTCAGTATTTTCCTCGCATTCCCCAAGAGGATTACCCAACACTACGTCAGTTTCGTTATTTTTATGATC
GAGAATACCCTAAAGCTCAGCGCTTAAAGTCTAGAGTTAAAGCAGGGGTATATAAAAAAGACGTACGACC
CTTAAGTAGTACAGCCACTTCTCAGGCGTTAGGCCCTGGGAGTCGTTATGAGATTGATGCCACGATTGCT
GATATTTATTTAGTGGATCATCATGATCGCCAAAAAATCATAGGAAGACCAACGCTTTACATTGTGATTG
ATGTGTTTAGTCGGATGATCACGGGCTTTTATATCGGCTTTGAAAATCCGTCTTATGTGGTGGCGATGCA
GGCTTTTGTAAATGCTTGCTCTGACAAAACGGCCATTTGTGCCCAGCATGATATTGAGATTAGTAGCTCA
GACTGGCCGTGTGTAGGTTTGCCAGATGTGTTGCTAGCGGACCGTGGCGAATTAATGAGTCATCAGGTCG
AAGCCTTAGTTTCTAGTTTTAATGTGCGAGTGGAAAGTGCTCCACCTAGACGTGGCGATGCTAAAGGCAT
AGTGGAAAGCACTTTTAGAACACTACAAGCCGAGTTTAAGTCCTTTGCACCTGGCATTGTAGAGGGCAGT
CGGATCAAAAGCCATGGTGAAACAGACTATAGGTTAGATGCATCTCTGTCGGTATTTGAGTTCACACAAA
TTATTTTGCGTACGATCTTATTCAGAAATAACCATCTGGTGATGGATAAATACGATCGAGATGCTGATTT
TCCTACAGATTTACCGTCTATTCCTGTCCAGCTATGGCAATGGGGTATGCAGCATCGTACAGGTAGTTTA
AGGGCTGTGGAGCAAGAGCAGTTGCGAGTAGCGTTACTGCCTCGCCGAAAGGTCTCTATTTCTTCATTTG
GCGTTAATTTGTGGGGTTTGTATTACTCGGGGTCAGAGATTCTGCGTGAGGGTTGGTTGCAGCGGAGCAC
TGATATAGCTAGACCTCAACATTTAGAAGCGGCTTATGACCCAGTGCTGGTTGATACGATTTATTTGTTT
CCGCAAGTTGGCAGCCGTGTATTTTGGCGCTGTAATCTGACGGAACGTAGTCGGCAGTTTAAAGGTCTCT
CATTTTGGGAGGTTTGGGATATACAAGCACAAGAAAAACACAATAAAGCCAATGCGAAGCAGGATGAGTT
AACTAAACGCAGGGAGCTTGAGGCGTTTATTCAGCAAACCATTCAGAAAGCGAATAAGTTAACGCCCAGT
ACTACTGAGCCCAAATCAACACGCATTAAGCAGATTAAAACTAATAAAAAAGAAGCCGTGACCTCGGAGC
GTAAAAAACGTGCGGAGCATTTGAAGCCAAGCTCTTCAGGTGATGAGGCTAAAGTTATTCCTTTCAACGC
AGTGGAAGCGGATGATCAAGAAGATTACAGCCTACCCACATACGTGCCTGAATTATTTCAGGATCCACCA
GAAAAGGATGAGTCATGAGTGCTACCCGGATTCAAGCAGTTTATCGTGATACGGGGGTAGAGGCTTATCG
TGATAATCCTTTTATCGAGGCCTTACCACCATTACAAGAGTCAGTGAATAGTGCTGCATCACTGAAATCC
TCTTTACAGCTTACTTCCTCTGACTTGCAAAAGTCCCGTGTTATCAGAGCTCATACCATTTGTCGTATTC
CAGATGACTATTTTCAGCCATTAGGTACGCATTTGCTACTAAGTGAGCGTATTTCGGTCATGATTCGAGG
TGGCTACGTAGGCAGAAATCCTAAAACAGGAGATTTACAAAAGCATTTACAAAATGGTTATGAGCGTGTT
CAAACGGGAGAGTTGGAGACATTTCGCTTTGAGGAGGCACGATCTACGGCACAAAGCTTATTGTTAATTG
GTTGTTCTGGTAGTGGGAAGACGACCTCTCTTCATCGTATTCTAGCCACGTATCCTCAGGTGATTTACCA
TCGTGAACTCAATGTAGAGCAGGTGGTGTATTTGAAAATAGACTGCTCGCATAATGGTTCGCTAAAAGAA
ATCTGCTTGAATTTTTTCAGAGCGTTGGATCGAGCCTTGGGCTCGAACTATGAGCGTCGTTATGGCTTAA
AACGTCATGGTATAGAAACCATGTTGGCTTTGATGTCGCAAATAGCCAATGCACATGCTTTAGGGTTGTT
GGTTATTGATGAAATTCAGCATTTAAGCCGCTCTCGTTCGGGTGGATCTCAAGAGATGCTGAACTTTTTT
GTGACGATGGTGAATATTATTGGCGTACCAGTGATGTTGATTGGTACCCCTAAAGCACGAGAGATTTTTG
AGGCTGATTTGCGGTCTGCACGTAGAGGGGCAGGGTTTGGAGCTATATTCTGGGATCCTATACAACAAAC
GCAACGTGGAAAGCCCAATCAAGAGTGGATCGCTTTTACGGATAATCTTTGGCAATTACAGCTTTTACAA
CGCAAAGATGCGCTGTTATCGGATGAGGTCCGTGATGTGTGGTATGAGCTAAGCCAAGGAGTGATGGACA
TTGTAGTAAAACTTTTTGTACTCGCTCAGCTCCGTGCGCTAGCTTTAGGCAATGAGCGTATTACCGCTGG
TTTATTGCGGCAAGTGTATCAAGATGAGTTAAAGCCTGTGCACCCCATGCTAGAGGCATTACGCTCGGGT
ATCCCAGAACGCATTGCTCGTTATTCTGATCTAGTCGTTCCCGAGATTGATAAACGGTTAATCCAACTTC
AGCTAGATATCGCAGCGATACAAGAACAAACACCAGAAGAAAAAGCCCTTCAAGAGTTAGATACCGAAGA
TCAGCGTCATTTATATCTGATGCTGAAAGAGGATTACGATTCAAGCCTGTTAATTCCCACTATTAAAAAA
GCGTTTAGCCAGAATCCAACGATGACAAGACAAAAGTTACTGCCTCTTGTTTTGCAGTGGTTGATGGAAG
GCGAAACGGTAGTGTCAGAACTAGAAAAGCCCTCCAAGAGTAAAAAGGTTTCGGCTATAAAGGTAGTCAA
GCCCAGCGACTGGGATAGCTTGCCTGATACGGATTTACGTTATATCTATTCACAACGCCAACCTGAAAAA
ACCATGCATGAACGGTTAAAAGGGAAAGGGGTAATAGTGGATATGGCGAGCTTATTTAAACAAGCAGGTT
AGCCATGAGAAACTTTCCTGTTCCGTACTCGAATGAGCTGATTTATAGCACTATTGCACGGGCAGGCGTT
TATCAAGGGATTGTTAGTCCTAAGCAGCTGTTGGATGAGGTGTATGGCAACCGCAAGGTGGTCGCTACCT
TAGGTCTGCCCTCGCATTTAGGTGTGATAGCAAGACATCTACATCAAACAGGACGTTACGCTGTTCAGCA
GCTTATTTATGAGCATACCTTATTCCCTTTATATGCTCCGTTTGTAGGCAAGGAGCGCCGAGACGAAGCT
ATTCGGTTAATGGAGTACCAAGCGCAAGGTGCGGTGCATTTAATGCTAGGAGTCGCTGCTTCTAGAGTTA
AGAGCGATAACCGCTTTAGATACTGCCCTGATTGCGTTGCTCTTCAGCTAAATAGGTATGGGGAAGCCTT
TTGGCAACGAGATTGGTATTTGCCCGCTTTGCCATATTGTCCAAAACACGGTGCTTTAGTCTTCTTTGAT
AGAGCTGTAGATGATCACCGACATCAATTTTGGGCTTTGGGTCATACTGAGCTGCTTTCAGACTACCCCA
AAGACTCCCTATCTCAATTAACAGCACTAGCTGCTTATATAGCCCCTCTGTTAGATGCTCCACGAGCGCA
AGAGCTTTCCCCAAGCCTTGAGCAGTGGACGCTGTTTTATCAGCGCTTAGCGCAGGATCTAGGGCTAACC
AAAAGCAAGCACATTCGTCATGACTTGGTGGCGGAGAGAGTGAGGCAGACTTTTAGTGATGAGGCACTAG
AGAAACTGGATTTAAAGTTGGCAGAGAACAAGGACACGTGTTGGCTGAAAAGTATATTCCGTAAGCATAG
AAAAGCCTTTAGTTATTTACAGCATAGTATTGTGTGGCAAGCCTTATTGCCAAAACTAACGGTTATAGAA
GCGCTACAGCAGGCAAGTGCTCTTACTGAGCACTCTATAACGACAAGACCTGTTAGCCAGTCTGTGCAAC
CTAACTCTGAAGATTTATCTGTTAAGCATAAAGACTGGCAGCAACTAGTGCATAAATACCAAGGAATTAA
GGCGGCAAGACAGTCTTTAGAGGGTGGGGTGCTATACGCTTGGCTTTACCGACATGACAGGGATTGGCTA
GTTCACTGGAATCAACAGCATCAACAAGAGCGTCTGGCACCCGCCCCTAGAGTTGATTGGAACCAAAGAG
ATCGAATTGCTGTACGACAACTATTAAGAATCATAAAGCGTCTAGATAGTAGCCTTGATCACCCAAGAGC
GACATCGAGCTGGCTGTTAAAGCAAACTCCTAACGGAACCTCTCTTGCAAAAAATCTACAGAAACTGCCT
TTGGTAGCGCTTTGCTTAAAGCGTTACTCAGAGAGTGTGGAAGATTATCAAATTAGACGGATTAGCCAAG
CTTTTATTAAGCTTAAACAGGAAGATGTTGAGCTTAGGCGCTGGCGATTATTAAGAAGTGCAACGTTATC
TAAAGAGCGGATAACTGAGGAAGCACAAAGATTCTTGGAAATGGTTTATGGGGAAGAGTGAGTGGTTAGG
CTAGCTACATTTAATGACAATGTGCAGGTTGTACATATTGGTCATTTATTCCGTAACTCGGGTCATAAGG
AGTGGCGTATTTTTGTTTGGTTTAATCCAATGCAAGAACGGAAATGGACTCGATTTACTCATTTGCCTTT
ATTAAGTCGAGCTAAGGTGGTTAACAGTACAACAAAGCAAATAAATAAGGCGGATCGTGTGATTGAGTTT
GAAGCATCGGATCTTCAACGAGCCAAAATAATCGATTTTCCTAATCTCTCGTCCTTTGCTTCCGTACGCA
ACAAGGATGGAGCGCAGAGTTCATTTATTTACGAAGCTGAAACACCATATAGCAAGACTCGTTATCACAT
CCCACAGTTAGAGCTAGCTCGGTCATTATTTTTAGGGGATCCTCTAGAGTCGACCTGCAGGCATGCAAGC
TTGGCTGTTTTGGCGGATGAGAGAAGATTTTCAGCCTGATACAGATTAAATCAGAACGCAGAAGCGGTCT
GATAAAACAGAATTTGCCTGGCGGCAGTAGCGCGGTGGTCCCACCTGACCCCATGCCGAACTCAGAAGTG
AAACGCCGTAGCGCCGATGGTAGTGTGGGGTCTCCCCATGCGAGAGTAGGGAACTGCCAGGCATCAAATA
AAACGAAAGGCTCAGTCGAAAGACTGGGCCTTTCGTTTTATCTGTTGTTTGTCGGTGAACGCTCTCCTGA
GTAGGACAAATCCGCCGGGAGCGGATTTGAACGTTGCGAAGCAACGGCCCGGAGGGTGGCGGGCAGGACG
CCCGCCATAAACTGCCAGGCATCAAATTAAGCAGAAGGCCATCCTGACGGATGGCCTTTTTGCGTTTCTA
CAAACTCTTTTGTTTATTTTTCTAAATACATTCAAATATGTATCCGCGGCCCGGTACCCAGCTTTTGTTC
CCTTTAGTGAGGGTTAATTGCGCGCTTGGCGTAATCATGGTCATAGCTGTTTCCTGTGTGAAATTGTTAT
CCGCTCACAATTCCACACAACATACGAGCCGGAAGCATAAAGTGTAAAGCCTGGGGTGCCTAATGAGTGA
GCTAACTCACATTAATTGCGTTGCGCTCACTGCCCGCTTTCCAGTCGGGAAACCTGTCGTGCCAGCTGCA
TTAATGAATCGGCCAACGCGCGGGGAGAGGCGGTTTGCGTATTGGGCGCATGCATAAAAACTGTTGTAAT
TCATTAAGCATTCTGCCGACATGGAAGCCATCACAAACGGCATGATGAACCTGAATCGCCAGCGGCATCA
GCACCTTGTCGCCTTGCGTATAATATTTGCCCATGGACGCACACCGTGGAAACGGATGAAGGCACGAACC
CAGTTGACATAAGCCTGTTCGGTTCGTAAACTGTAATGCAAGTAGCGTATGCGCTCACGCAACTGGTCCA
GAACCTTGACCGAACGCAGCGGTGGTAACGGCGCAGTGGCGGTTTTCATGGCTTGTTATGACTGTTTTTT
TGTACAGTCTATGCCTCGGGCATCCAAGCAGCAAGCGCGTTACGCCGTGGGTCGATGTTTGATGTTATGG
AGCAGCAACGATGTTACGCAGCAGCAACGATGTTACGCAGCAGGGCAGTCGCCCTAAAACAAAGTTAGGT
GGCTCAAGTATGGGCATCATTCGCACATGTAGGCTCGGCCCTGACCAAGTCAAATCCATGCGGGCTGCTC
TTGATCTTTTCGGTCGTGAGTTCGGAGACGTAGCCACCTACTCCCAACATCAGCCGGACTCCGATTACCT
CGGGAACTTGCTCCGTAGTAAGACATTCATCGCGCTTGCTGCCTTCGACCAAGAAGCGGTTGTTGGCGCT
CTCGCGGCTTACGTTCTGCCCAAGTTTGAGCAGCCGCGTAGTGAGATCTATATCTATGATCTCGCAGTCT
CCGGAGAGCACCGGAGGCAGGGCATTGCCACCGCGCTCATCAATCTCCTCAAGCATGAGGCCAACGCGCT
TGGTGCTTATGTGATCTACGTGCAAGCAGATTACGGTGACGATCCCGCAGTGGCTCTCTATACAAAGTTG
GGCATACGGGAAGAAGTGATGCACTTTGATATCGACCCAAGTACCGCCACCTAACAATTCGTTCAAGCCG
AGATCGGCTTCCCGGCCGCGGAGTTGTTCGGTAAATTGTCACAACGCCGCAGGTGGCACTTTTCGGGGAA
ATGTGCGCGCCCGCGTTCCTGCTGGCGCTGGGCCTGTTTCTGGCGCTGGACTTCCCGCTGTTCCGTCAGC
AGCTTTTCGCCCACGGCCTTGATGATCGCGGCGGCCTTGGCCTGCATATCCCGATTCAACGGCCCCAGGG
CGTCCAGAACGGGCTTCAGGCGCTCCCGAAGGTCTCGGGCCGTCTCTTGGGCTTGATCGGCCTTCTTGCG
CATCTCACGCGCTCCTGCGGCGGCCTGTAGGGCAGGCTCATACCCCTGCCGAACCGCTTTTGTCAGCCGG
TCGGCCACGGCTTCCGGCGTCTCAACGCGCTTTGAGATTCCCAGCTTTTCGGCCAATCCCTGCGGTGCAT
AGGCGCGTGGCTCGACCGCTTGCGGGCTGATGGTGACGTGGCCCACTGGTGGCCGCTCCAGGGCCTCGTA
GAACGCCTGAATGCGCGTGTGACGTGCCTTGCTGCCCTCGATGCCCCGTTGCAGCCCTAGATCGGCCACA
GCGGCCGCAAACGTGGTCTGGTCGCGGGTCATCTGCGCTTTGTTGCCGATGAACTCCTTGGCCGACAGCC
TGCCGTCCTGCGTCAGCGGCACCACGAACGCGGTCATGTGCGGGCTGGTTTCGTCACGGTGGATGCTGGC
CGTCACGATGCGATCCGCCCCGTACTTGTCCGCCAGCCACTTGTGCGCCTTCTCGAAGAACGCCGCCTGC
TGTTCTTGGCTGGCCGACTTCCACCATTCCGGGCTGGCCGTCATGACGTACTCGACCGCCAACACAGCGT
CCTTGCGCCGCTTCTCTGGCAGCAACTCGCGCAGTCGGCCCATCGCTTCATCGGTGCTGCTGGCCGCCCA
GTGCTCGTTCTCTGGCGTCCTGCTGGCGTCAGCGTTGGGCGTCTCGCGCTCGCGGTAGGCGTGCTTGAGA
CTGGCCGCCACGTTGCCCATTTTCGCCAGCTTCTTGCATCGCATGATCGCGTATGCCGCCATGCCTGCCC
CTCCCTTTTGGTGTCCAACCGGCTCGACGGGGGCAGCGCAAGGCGGTGCCTCCGGCGGGCCACTCAATGC
TTGAGTATACTCACTAGACTTTGCTTCGCAAAGTCGTGACCGCCTACGGCGGCTGCGGCGCCCTACGGGC
TTGCTCTCCGGGCTTCGCCCTGCGCGGTCGCTGCGCTCCCTTGCCAGCCCGTGGATATGTGGACGATGGC
CGCGAGCGGCCACCGGCTGGCTCGCTTCGCTCGGCCCGTGGACAACCCTGCTGGACAAGCTGATGGACAG
GCTGCGCCTGCCCACGAGCTTGACCACAGGGATTGCCCACCGGCTACCCAGCCTTCGACCACATACCCAC
CGGCTCCAACTGCGCGGCCTGCGGCCTTGCCCCATCAATTTTTTTAATTTTCTCTGGGGAAAAGCCTCCG
GCCTGCGGCCTGCGCGCTTCGCTTGCCGGTTGGACACCAAGTGGAAGGCGGGTCAAGGCTCGCGCAGCGA
CCGCGCAGCGGCTTGGCCTTGACGCGCCTGGAACGACCCAAGCCTATGCGAGTGGGGGCAGTCGAAGGGC
GAAGCCCGCCCGCCTGCCCCCCGAGCCTCACGGCGGCGAGTGCGGGGGTTCCAAGGGGGCAGCGCCACCT
TGGGCAAGGCCGAAGGCCGCGCAGTCGATCAACAAGCCCCGGAGGGGCCACTTTTTGCCGGAGGGGGAGC
CGCGCCGAAGGCGTGGGGGAACCCCGCAGGGGTGCCCTTCTTTGGGCACCAAAGAACTAGATATAGGGCG
AAATGCGAAAGACTTAAAAATCAACAACTTAAAAAAGGGGGGTACGCAACAGCTCATTGCGGCACCCCCC
GCAATAGCTCATTGCGTAGGTTAAAGAAAATCTGTAATTGACTGCCACTTTTACGCAACGCATAATTGTT
GTCGCGCTGCCGAAAAGTTGCAGCTGATTGCGCATGGTGCCGCAACCGTGCGGCACCCCTACCGCATGGA
GATAAGCATGGCCACGCAGTCCAGAGAAATCGGCATTCAAGCCAAGAACAAGCCCGGTCACTGGGTGCAA
ACGGAACGCAAAGCGCATGAGGCGTGGGCCGGGCTTATTGCGAGGAAACCCACGGCGGCAATGCTGCTGC
ATCACCTCGTGGCGCAGATGGGCCACCAGAACGCCGTGGTGGTCAGCCAGAAGACACTTTCCAAGCTCAT
CGGACGTTCTTTGCGGACGGTCCAATACGCAGTCAAGGACTTGGTGGCCGAGCGCTGGATCTCCGTCGTG
AAGCTCAACGGCCCCGGCACCGTGTCGGCCTACGTGGTCAATGACCGCGTGGCGTGGGGCCAGCCCCGCG
ACCAGTTGCGCCTGTCGGTGTTCAGTGCCGCCGTGGTGGTTGATCACGACGACCAGGACGAATCGCTGTT
GGTGCATGGCGACCTGCGCCGCATCCCGACCCTGTATCCGGGCGAGCAGCAACTACCGACCGGCCCCGGC
GAGGAGCCGCCCAGCCAGCCCGGCATTCCGGGCATGGAACCAGACCTGCCAGCCTTGACCGAAACGGAGG
AATGGGAACGGCGCGGGCAGCAGCGCCTGCCGATGCCCGATGAGCCGTGTTTTCTGGACGATGGCGAGCC
GTTGGAGCCGCCGACACGGGTCACGCTGCCGCGCCGGTAGCACTTGGGTTGCGCAGCAACCCGTAAGTGC
GCTGTTCCAGACTATCGGCTGTAGCCGCCTCGCCGCCCTATACCTTGTCTGCCTCCCCGCGTTGCGTCGC
GGTGCATGGAGCCGGGCCACCTCGACCTGAATGGAAGCCGTATCCACCTTAACTTAATGATTTTTACCAA
AATCATTAGGGGATTCATCAGAGCCGTGTGCGAGACACCGCGGCCGCCGGCGTTGTGGATACCTCGCGGA
AAACTTGGCCCTCACTGACAGATGAGGGGCGGACGTTGACACTTGAGGGGCCGACTCACCCGGCGCGGCG
TTGACAGATGAGGGGCAGGCTCGATTTCGGCCGGCGACGTGGAGCTGGCCAGCCTCGCAAATCGGCGAAA
ACGCCTGATTTTACGCGAGTTTCCCACAGATGATGTGGACAAGCCTGGGGATAAGTGCCCTGCGGTATTG
ACACTTGAGGGGCGCGACTACTGACAGATGAGGGGCGCGATCCTTGACACTTGAGGGGCAGAGTGCTGAC
AGATGAGGGGCGCACCTATTGACATTTGAGGGGCTGTCCACAGGCAGAAAATCCAGCATTTGCAAGGGTT
TCCGCCCGTTTTTCGGCCACCGCTAACCTGTCTTTTAACCTGCTTTTAAACCAATATTTATAAACCTTGT
TTTTAACCAGGGCTGCGCCCTGTGCGCGTGACCGCGCACGCCGAAGGGGGGTGCCCCCCCTTCTCGAACC
CTCCCGGCCCGCTAACGCGGGCCTCCCATCCCCCCAGGGGCTGCGCCCCTCGGCCGCGAACGGCCTCACC
CCAAAAATGGCAGCGCTGGCAGTCCTTGCCATTGCCGGGATCGGGGCAGTAACGGGATGGGCGATCAGCC
CGAGCGCGACGCCCGGAAGCATTGACGTGCCGCAGGTGCTGGCATCGACATTCAGCGACCAGGTGCCGGG
CAGTGAGGGCGGCGGCCTGGGTGGCGGCCTGCCCTTCACTTCGGCCGTCGGGGCATTCACGGACTTCATG
GCGGGGCCGGCAATTTTTACCTTGGGCATTCTTGGCATAGTGGTCGCGGGTGCCGTGCTCGTGTTCGGGG
GTGAATTAATTCCCCGGATCCGTCAGCTTCACGCTGCCGCAAGCACTCAGGGCGCAAGGGCTGCTAAAGG
AAGCGGAACACGTAGAAAGCCAGTCCGCAGAAACGGTGCTGACCCCGGATGAATGTCAGCTACTGGGCTA
TCTGGACAAGGGAAAACGCAAGCGCAAAGAGAAAGCAGGTAGCTTGCAGTGGGCTTACATGGCGATAGCT
AGACTGGGCGGTTTTATGGACAGCAAGCGAACCGGAATTGCCAGCTGGGGCGCCCTCTGGTAAGGTTGGG
AAGCCCTGCAAAGTAAACTGGATGGCTTTCTTGCCGCCAAGGATCTGATGGCGCAGGGGATCAAGATCGA
CGGATCCGGGGAATTCCGGGGCAATCCCGCAAGGAGGGTGAATGAATCGGACGTTTGACCGGAAGGCATA
CAGGCAAGAACTGATCGACGCGGGGTTTTCCGCCGAGGATGCCGAAACCATCGCAAGCCGCACCGTCATG
CGTGCGCCCCGCGAAACCTTCCAGTCCGTCGGCTCGATGGTCCAGCAAGCTACGGCCAAGATCGAGCGCG
ACAGCGTGCAACTGGCTCCCCCTGCCCTGCCCGCGCCATCGGCCGCCGTGGAGCGTTCGCGTCGTCTCGA
ACAGGAGGCGGCAGGTTTGGCGAAGTCGATGACCATCGACACGCGAGGAACTATGACGACCAAGAAGCGA
AAAACCGCCGGCGAGGACCTGGCAAAACAGGTCAGCGAGGCCAAGCAGGCCGCGTTGCTGAAACACACGA
AGCAGCAGATCAAGGAAATGCAGCTTTCCTTGTTCGATATTGCGCCGTGGCCGGACACGATGCGAGCGAT
GCCAAACGACACGGCCCGCTCTGCCCTGTTCACCACGCGCAACAAGAAAATCCCGCGCGAGGCGCTGCAA
AACAAGGTCATTTTCCACGTCAACAAGGACGTGAAGATCACCTACACCGGCGTCGAGCTGCGGGCCGACG
ATGACGAACTGGTGTGGCAGCAGGTGTTGGAGTACGCGAAGCGCACCCCTATCGGCGAGCCGATCACCTT
CACGTTCTACGAGCTTTGCCAGGACCTGGGCTGGTCGATCAATGGCCGGTATTACACGAAGGCCGAGGAA
TGCCTGTCGCGCCTACAGGCGACGGCGATGGGCTTCACGTCCGACCGCGTTGGGCACCTGGAATCGGTGT
CGCTGCTGCACCGCTTCCGCGTCCTGGACCGTGGCAAGAAAACGTCCCGTTGCCAGGTCCTGATCGACGA
GGAAATCGTCGTGCTGTTTGCTGGCGACCACTACACGAAATTCATATGGGAGAAGTACCGCAAGCTGTCG
CCGACGGCCCGACGGATGTTCGACTATTTCAGCTCGCACCGGGAGCCGTACCCGCTCAAGCTGGAAACCT
TCCGCCTCATGTGCGGATCGGATTCCACCCGCGTGAAGAAGTGGCGCGAGCAGGTCGGCGAAGCCTGCGA
AGAGTTGCGAGGCAGCGGCCTGGTGGAACACGCCTGGGTCAATGACCTGGTGCATTGCAAACGCTAGGGC
CTTGTGGGGTCAGTTCCGGCTGGGGGTTCAGCACAGCTGGGCGGCACCTCGCTAACGGATTCACCGTTTT
TATCAGGCTCTGGGAGGCAGAATAAATGATCATATCGTCAATTATTACCTCCACGGGGAGAGCCTGAGCA
AACTGGCCTCAGGCATTTGAGAAGCACACGGTCACACTGCTTCCGGTAGTCAATAAACCGGTAAACCAGC
AATAGACATAAGCGGCTATTTAACGACCCTGCCCTGAACCGACGACCGGGTCGAATTTGCTTTCGAATTT
CTGCCATTCATCCGCTTATTATCACTTATTCAGGCGTAGCAACCAGGCGTTTAAGGGCACCAATAACTGC
CTTAAAAAAATTACGCCCCGCCCTGCCACTCATCGCAGTACGGCCTATTGGTTAAAAAATGAGCTGATTT
AACAAAAATTTAACGCGAATTTTAACAAAATATTAACGCTTACAATTTCCATTCGCCATTCAGGCTGCGC
AACTGTTGGGAAGGGCGATCGGTGCGGGCCTCTTCGCTATTACGCCAGCTGGCGAAAGGGGGATGTGCTG
CAAGGCGATTAAGTTGGGTAACGCCAGGGTTTTCCCAGTCACGACGTTGTAAAACGACGGCCAGTGAGCG
CGCGTAATACGACTCACTATAGGGCGAATTGGTCGAGGGGGTGAAAGCGCTATTTCTTCCAGAATTGCCA
TGATTTTTTCCCCACGGGAGCCAGTGACGCCTCCCGTGGGGAAAAAATCATGGCAAT
